>Addgene plasmid #62082 | pET28-p53 (1-73) (72R) | addgene partial sequence | sequence record 103469 | T7 5'-TAATACGACTCACTATAGGG-3'
TCTGAATATTTTGTTTACTTTAAGAAGGAGATATACCATGGGCAGCAGCCATCATCATCATCATCACAGC
AGCGGCCTGGTGCCGCGCGGCAGCCATATGATGGAGGAGCCGCAGTCAGATCCTAGCGTCGAGCCCCCTC
TGAGTCAGGAAACATTTTCAGACCTATGGAAACTACTTCCTGAAAACAACGTTCTGTCCCCCTTGCCGTC
CCAAGCAATGGATGATTTGATGCTGTCCCCGGACGATATTGAACAATGGTTCACTGAAGACCCAGGTCCA
GATGAAGCTCCCAGAATGCCAGAGGCTGCTCCCCGCGTGTGACTCGAGCACCACCACCACCACCACTGAG
ATCCGGCTGCTAACAAAGCCCGAAAGGAAGCTGAGTTGGCTGCTGCCACCGCTGAGCAATAACTAGCATA
ACCCCTTGGGGCCTCTAAACGGGTCTTGAGGGGTTTTTTGCTGAAAGGAGGAACTATATCCGGATTGGCG
AATGGG
[124 nt withheld, positions 497-620]
C
[91 nt withheld, positions 622-712]
A
[49 nt withheld, positions 714-762]
CCTTTGACGTTGGAGTCCACGTTCTTT
[37 nt withheld, positions 790-826]
ACCCTATCTCGGTCTATTC
