>Addgene plasmid #62082 | pET28-p53 (1-73) (72R) | addgene partial sequence | sequence record 103470 | T7term 5'-GCTAGTTATTGCTCAGCGG-3'
TTCCTTCGGGCTTGTAGCAGCCGGATCTCAGTGGTGGTGGTGGTGGTGCTCGAGTCACACGCGGGGTAGC
AGCCTCTGGCATTCTGGGAGCTTCATCTGGACCTGGGTCTTCAGTGAACCATTGTTCAATATCGTCCGGG
GACAGCATCAAATCATCCATTGCTTGGGACGGCAAGGGGGACAGAACGTTGTTTTCAGGAAGTAGTTTCC
ATAGGTCTGAAAATGTTTCCTGACTCAGAGGGGGCTCGACGCTAGGATCTGACTGCGGCTCCTCCATCAT
ATGGCTGCCGCGCGGCACCAGGCCGCTGCTGTGATGATGATGATGATGGCTGCTGCCCATGGTATATCTC
CTTCTTAAAGTTAAACAAAATTATTTCTAGAGGGGAATTGTTATCCGCTCACAATTCCCCTATAGTGAGT
CGTATTAATTTCGCGGGATCGAGATCTCGATCCTCTACGCCGGACGCATCGTGGCCGGCATCACCGGCGC
CACAGGTGCGGTTGCTGGCGCCTATATCGCCGACATCACCGATGGGGAAGATCGGGCTCGCCACTTCGGG
CTCATGAGCGCTTGTTTCGGCGTGGGTATGGTGGCAGGCCCCGTGGCCGGGGGACTGTTGGGCGCCATCT
CCTTGCATGCACCATTCCTTGCGGCGGCGGTGCTCAACGGCCTCAACCTACTACTGGGCTGCTTCCTAAT
GCAGGAGTCGCATAAGGGAGAGCGTCGAGATCCCGGACACCATCGAATGGCGC
