>Addgene plasmid #62082 | pET28-p53 (1-73) (72R) | addgene partial sequence | sequence record 103471 | T7term 5'-GCTAGTTATTGCTCAGCGG-3'
TTCCTTCGGGCTTGTAGCAGCCGGATCTCAGTGGTGGTGGTGGTGGTGCTCGAGTCACACGCGGGGAGCA
GCCTCTGGCATTCTGGGAGCTTCATCTGGACCTGGGTCTTCAGTGAACCATTGTTCAATATCGTCCGGGG
ACAGCATCAAATCATCCATTGCTTGGGACGGCAAGGGGGACAGAACGTTGTTTTCAGGAAGTAGTTTCCA
TAGGTCTGAAAATGTTTCCTGACTCAGAGGGGGCTCGACGCTAGGATCTGACTGCGGCTCCTCCATCATA
TGGCTGCCGCGCGGCACCAGGCCGCTGCTGTGATGATGATGATGATGGCTGCTGCCCATGGTATATCTCC
TTCTTAAAGTTAAACAAAATTATTTCTAGAGGGGAATTGTTATCCGCTCACAATTCCCCTATAGTGAGTC
GTATTAATTTCGCGGGATCGAGATCTCGATCCTCTACGCCGGACGCATCGTGGCCGGCATCACCGGCGCC
ACAGGTGCGGTTGCTGGCGCCTATATCGCCGACATCACCGATGGGGAAGATCGGGCTCGCCACTTCGGGC
TCATGAGCGCTTGTTTCGGCGTGGGTATGGTGGCAGGCCCCGTGGCCGGGGGACTGTTGGGCGCCATCTC
CTTGCATGCACCATTCCTTGCGGCGGCGGTGCTCAACGGCCTCAACCTACTACTGGGCTGCTTCCTAATG
CAGGAGTCGCATAAGGGAGAGCGTCGAGATCCCGGACACCATCGAATGGCGC
