[The description below was written by a language model from this plasmid's Addgene catalogue record.]
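Description:
pET28-p53 (1-73) (72R) is a bacterial expression plasmid built on the Novagen pET28a backbone for producing a fragment of human p53 in E. coli. It is selected with kanamycin and is recorded as a low-copy plasmid of about 5.9 kb in total. No feature table accompanies the record, so the origin of replication and other backbone elements are not itemised.

The insert is a 219 bp fragment of human TP53 encoding residues 1–73, which the record identifies as the transactivation domain (TAD), carrying arginine at position 72 (the 72R form). It was cloned by restriction digestion between the NdeI and XhoI sites, both of which remain intact. Transcription is driven by the T7 promoter, so expression depends on a host that supplies T7 RNA polymerase; a T7 terminator lies downstream, as implied by the listed sequencing primer sites. Cloning at NdeI places the p53 fragment in frame with the N-terminal His tag supplied by the backbone, and the depositor notes a thrombin cleavage site. The tag allows capture by immobilised metal affinity chromatography, and in pET28a the thrombin site lies between the tag and the insert, so the tag can be removed after purification.

The stated purpose is expression of human p53 (1-73) (72R) in E. coli. The associated publication concerns NMR chemical shift and relaxation measurements of the p53 transactivation domain and its coupled folding and binding. This suggests the construct is used to make recombinant TAD protein for structural and biophysical studies.
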