Addgene plasmid #62082: pET28-p53 (1-73) (72R)
Purpose: Expression of human p53 (1-73) (72R) in e. coli
Depositing lab: Gary Daughdrill. Depositing organization: University of Idaho. Publication: NMR chemical shift and relaxation measurements provide evidence for the coupled folding and binding of the p53 transactivation domain. Vise PD, Baral B, Latos AJ, Daughdrill GW. Nucleic Acids Res. 2005 Apr 11;33(7):2061-77. Print 2005. 10.1093/nar/gki336 PubMed 15824059.
Backbone
  Vector backbone: pET28A
  Backbone manufacturer: Novagen
  Backbone size w/o insert (bp): 5639
  Total vector size (bp): 5900
  Vector type: Bacterial Expression
Growth in bacteria
  Bacterial resistance: Kanamycin, 50 μg/mL
  Growth temperature: 37°C
  Growth strain: DH5alpha
  Copy number: Low Copy
Gene/Insert
  Gene/Insert name: p53 (alt name: p53 (1-73) (72R))
  Species: H. sapiens (human)
  Insert size (bp): 219
  Mutation: contains TAD residues 1-73; 72R
  Entrez Gene: TP53 (a.k.a. BCC7, BMFS5, LFS1, P53, TRP53)
  Promoter: T7
  Tag / fusion protein: HIs (N terminal on backbone)
  Cloning method: Restriction Enzyme; 5′ cloning site NdeI (not destroyed); 3′ cloning site XhoI (not destroyed)
  Sequencing primers: 5′ T7; 3′ T7 term
Terms and licenses: Academic/Nonprofit Terms; Industry Terms: Not Available to Industry
Depositor comments: Includes a thrombin cleavage site
How to cite: pET28-p53 (1-73) (72R) was a gift from Gary Daughdrill (Addgene plasmid # 62082 ; http://n2t.net/addgene:62082 ; RRID:Addgene_62082)
